>Addgene plasmid #193303 | Mito-mTurq2-Apollo-NADP+ | addgene full sequence | sequence record 390737 | Addgene NGS Result
CCTGACGTCGACGGATCGGGAGATCTCCCGATCCCCTATGGTGCACTCTCAGTACAATCTGCTCTGATGC
CGCATAGTTAAGCCAGTATCTGCTCCCTGCTTGTGTGTTGGAGGTCGCTGAGTAGTGCGCGAGCAAAATT
TAAGCTACAACAAGGCAAGGCTTGACCGACAATTGCATGAAGAATCTGCTTAGGGTTAGGCGTTTTGCGC
TGCTTCGCGATGTACGGGCCAGATATACGCGTTGACATTGATTATTGACTAGTTATTAATAGTAATCAAT
TACGGGGTCATTAGTTCATAGCCCATATATGGAGTTCCGCGTTACATAACTTACGGTAAATGGCCCGCCT
GGCTGACCGCCCAACGACCCCCGCCCATTGACGTCAATAATGACGTATGTTCCCATAGTAACGCCAATAG
GGACTTTCCATTGACGTCAATGGGTGGAGTATTTACGGTAAACTGCCCACTTGGCAGTACATCAAGTGTA
TCATATGCCAAGTACGCCCCCTATTGACGTCAATGACGGTAAATGGCCCGCCTGGCATTATGCCCAGTAC
ATGACCTTATGGGACTTTCCTACTTGGCAGTACATCTACGTATTAGTCATCGCTATTACCATGGTGATGC
GGTTTTGGCAGTACATCAATGGGCGTGGATAGCGGTTTGACTCACGGGGATTTCCAAGTCTCCACCCCAT
TGACGTCAATGGGAGTTTGTTTTGGCACCAAAATCAACGGGACTTTCCAAAATGTCGTAACAACTCCGCC
CCATTGACGCAAATGGGCGGTAGGCGTGTACGGTGGGAGGTCTATATAAGCAGAGCTCTCTGGCTAACTA
GAGAACCCACTGCTTACTGGCTTATCGAAATTAATACGACTCACTATAGGGAGACCCAAGCTGGCTAGTC
GTCAGATCCGCTAGCATGTCCGTCCTGACGCCGCTGCTGCTGCGGGGCTTGACAGGCTCGGCCCGGCGGC
TCCCAGTGCCGCGCGCCAAGATCCATTCGTTGGGGGATCTGTCCGTCCTGACGCCGCTGCTGCTGCGGGG
CTTGACAGGCTCGGCCCGGCGGCTCCCAGTGCCGCGCGCCAAGATCCATTCGTTGCTCGATAAGCTTGGT
ACCGAGCTCGGATCCACTAGTCCAGTGTGGTGGAATTCCGTCAGATCCGCTAGCATGTCCGTCCTGACGC
CGCTGCTGCTGCGGGGCTTGACAGGCTCGGCCCGGCGGCTCCCAGTGCCGCGCGCCAAGATCCATTCGTT
GGGGGATCTGTCCGTCCTGACGCCGCTGCTGCTGCGGGGCTTGACAGGCTCGGCCCGGCGGCTCCCAGTG
CCGCGCGCCAAGATCCATTCGTTGGGGGATCCACCGGTCGCCACCCTCGAGATGGCAGAGCAGGTGGCCC
TGAGCCGGACCCAGGTGTGCGGGATCCTGCGGGAAGAGCTTTTCCAGGGCGATGCCTTCCATCAGTCGGA
TACACACATATTCATCATCATGGGTGCAGCGGGTGACCTGGCCAAGAAGAAGATCTACCCCACCATCTGG
TGGCTGTTCCGGGATGGCCTTCTGCCCGAAAACACCTTCATCGTGGGCTATGCTCAGTCCCGCCTCACAG
TGGCTGACATCCGCAAACAGAGTGAGCCCTTCTTCAAGGCCACCCCAGAGGAGAAGCTCAAGCTGGAGGA
CTTCTTTGCCCGCAACTCCTATGTGGCTGGCCAGTACGATGATGCAGCCTCCTACCAGCGCCTCAACAGC
CACATGAATGCCCTCCACCTGGGGTCACAGGCCAACCGCCTCTTCTACCTGGCCTTGCCCCCGACCGTCT
ACGAGGCCGTCACCAAGAACATTCACGAGTCCTGCATGAGCCAGATAGGCTGGAACCGCATCATCGTGGA
GAAGCCCTTCGGGAGGGACCTGCAGAGCTCTGACCGGCTGTCCAACCACATCTCCTCCCTGTTCCGTGAG
GACCAGATCTACCGCATCGACAACTACCTGGGCACGGAGATGGTGCAGAACCTCATGGTGCTGAGATTTG
CCAACAGGATCTTCGGCCCCATCTGGAACCGGGACAACATCGCCTGCGTTATCCTCACCTTCAAGGAGCC
CTTTGGCACTGAGGGTCGCGGGGGCTATTTCGATGAATTTGGGATCATCCGGGACGTGATGCAGAACCAC
CTACTGCAGATGCTGTGTCTGGTGGCCATGGAGAAGCCCGCCTCCACCAACTCAGATGACGTCCGTGATG
AGAAGGTCAAGGTGTTGAAATGCATCTCAGAGGTGCAGGCCAACAATGTGGTCCTGGGCCAGTACGTGGG
GAACCCCGATGGAGAGGGCGAGGCCACCAAAGGGTACCTGGACGACCCCACGGTGCCCCGCGGGTCCACC
ACCGCCACTTTTGCAGCCGTCGTCCTCTATGTGGAGAATGAGAGGTGGGATGGGGTGCCCTTCATCCTGC
GCTGCGGCAAGGCCCTGAACGAGCGCAAGGCCGAGGTGAGGCTGCAGTTCCATGATGTGGCCGGCGACAT
CTTCCACCAGCAGTGCAAGCGCAACGAGCTGGTGATCCGCGTGCAGCCCAACGAGGCCGTGTACACCAAG
ATGATGACCAAGAAGCCGGGCATGTTCTTCAACCCCGAGGAGTCGGAGCTGGACCTGACCTACGGCAACA
GATACAAGAACGTGAAGCTCCCTGACGCCTATGAGCGCCTCATCCTGGACGTCTTCTGCGGGAGCCAGAT
GCACTTCGTGCGCAGCGACGAGCTCCGTGAGGCCTGGCGTATTTTCACCCCACTGCTGCACCAGATTGAG
CTGGAGAAGCCCAAGCCCATCCCCTATATTTATGGCAGCCGAGGCCCCACGGAGGCAGACGAGCTGATGA
AGAGAGTGGGTTTCCAGTATGAGGGCACCTACAAGTGGGTGAACCCCCACAAGCTCAGACCGGTCGCCAC
CATGGTGAGCAAGGGCGAGGAGCTGTTCACCGGGGTGGTGCCCATCCTGGTCGAGCTGGACGGCGACGTA
AACGGCCACAAGTTCAGCGTGTCCGGCGAGGGCGAGGGCGATGCCACCTACGGCAAGCTGACCCTGAAGT
TCATCTGCACCACCGGCAAGCTGCCCGTGCCCTGGCCCACCCTCGTGACCACCCTGTCCTGGGGCGTGCA
GTGCTTCGCCCGCTACCCCGACCACATGAAGCAGCACGACTTCTTCAAGTCCGCCATGCCCGAAGGCTAC
GTCCAGGAGCGCACCATCTTCTTCAAGGACGACGGCAACTACAAGACCCGCGCCGAGGTGAAGTTCGAGG
GCGACACCCTGGTGAACCGCATCGAGCTGAAGGGCATCGACTTCAAGGAGGACGGCAACATCCTGGGGCA
CAAGCTGGAGTACAACTACTTTAGCGACAACGTCTATATCACCGCCGACAAGCAGAAGAACGGCATCAAG
GCCAACTTCAAGATCCGCCACAACATCGAGGACGGCGGCGTGCAGCTCGCCGACCACTACCAGCAGAACA
CCCCCATCGGCGACGGCCCCGTGCTGCTGCCCGACAACCACTACCTGAGCACCCAGTCCAAGCTGAGCAA
AGACCCCAACGAGAAGCGCGATCACATGGTCCTGCTGGAGTTCGTGACCGCCGCCGGGATCACTCTCGGC
ATGGACGAGCTGTACAAGTAACTCGAGTCTAGAGGGCCCGTTTAAACCCGCTGATCAGCCTCGACTGTGC
CTTCTAGTTGCCAGCCATCTGTTGTTTGCCCCTCCCCCGTGCCTTCCTTGACCCTGGAAGGTGCCACTCC
CACTGTCCTTTCCTAATAAAATGAGGAAATTGCATCGCATTGTCTGAGTAGGTGTCATTCTATTCTGGGG
GGTGGGGTGGGGCAGGACAGCAAGGGGGAGGATTGGGAAGACAATAGCAGGCATGCTGGGGATGCGGTGG
GCTCTATGGCTTCTGAGGCGGAAAGAACCAGCTGGGGCTCTAGGGGGTATCCCC
[124 nt withheld, positions 3975-4098]
C
[91 nt withheld, positions 4100-4190]
A
[49 nt withheld, positions 4192-4240]
CCTTTGACGTTGGAGTCCACGTTCTTT
[37 nt withheld, positions 4268-4304]
ACCCTATCTCGGTCTATTCTTTTGATTTATAAGGGATTTTGCCGATTTCGGCCTATTGGTTAAAAAATGA
GCTGATTTAACAAAAATTTAACGCGAATTAATTCTGTGGAATGTGTGTCAGTTAGGGTGTGGAAAGTCCC
CAGGCTCCCCAGCAGGCAGAAGTATGCAAAGCATGCATCTCAATTAGTCAGCAACCAGGTGTGGAAAGTC
CCCAGGCTCCCCAGCAGGCAGAAGTATGCAAAGCATGCATCTCAATTAGTCAGCAACCATAGTCCCGCCC
CTAACTCCGCCCATCCCGCCCCTAACTCCGCCCAGTTCCGCCCATTCTCCGCCCCATGGCTGACTAATTT
TTTTTATTTATGCAGAGGCCGAGGCCGCCTCTGCCTCTGAGCTATTCCAGAAGTAGTGAGGAGGCTTTTT
TGGAGGCCTAGGCTTTTGCAAAAAGCTCCCGGGAGCTTGTATATCCATTTTCGGATCTGATCAAGAGACA
GGATGAGGATCGTTTCGCATGATTGAACAAGATGGATTGCACGCAGGTTCTCCGGCCGCTTGGGTGGAGA
GGCTATTCGGCTATGACTGGGCACAACAGACAATCGGCTGCTCTGATGCCGCCGTGTTCCGGCTGTCAGC
GCAGGGGCGCCCGGTTCTTTTTGTCAAGACCGACCTGTCCGGTGCCCTGAATGAACTGCAGGACGAGGCA
GCGCGGCTATCGTGGCTGGCCACGACGGGCGTTCCTTGCGCAGCTGTGCTCGACGTTGTCACTGAAGCGG
GAAGGGACTGGCTGCTATTGGGCGAAGTGCCGGGGCAGGATCTCCTGTCATCTCACCTTGCTCCTGCCGA
GAAAGTATCCATCATGGCTGATGCAATGCGGCGGCTGCATACGCTTGATCCGGCTACCTGCCCATTCGAC
CACCAAGCGAAACATCGCATCGAGCGAGCACGTACTCGGATGGAAGCCGGTCTTGTCGATCAGGATGATC
TGGACGAAGAGCATCAGGGGCTCGCGCCAGCCGAACTGTTCGCCAGGCTCAAGGCGCGCATGCCCGACGG
CGAGGATCTCGTCGTGACCCATGGCGATGCCTGCTTGCCGAATATCATGGTGGAAAATGGCCGCTTTTCT
GGATTCATCGACTGTGGCCGGCTGGGTGTGGCGGACCGCTATCAGGACATAGCGTTGGCTACCCGTGATA
TTGCTGAAGAGCTTGGCGGCGAATGGGCTGACCGCTTCCTCGTGCTTTACGGTATCGCCGCTCCCGATTC
GCAGCGCATCGCCTTCTATCGCCTTCTTGACGAGTTCTTCTGAGCGGGACTCTGGGGTTCGAAATGACCG
ACCAAGCGACGCCCAACCTGCCATCACGAGATTTCGATTCCACCGCCGCCTTCTATGAAAGGTTGGGCTT
CGGAATCGTTTTCCGGGACGCCGGCTGGATGATCCTCCAGCGCGGGGATCTCATGCTGGAGTTCTTCGCC
CACCCCAACTTGTTTATTGCAGCTTATAATGGTTACAAATAAAGCAATAGCATCACAAATTTCACAAATA
AAGCATTTTTTTCACTGCATTCTAGTTGTGGTTTGTCCAAACTCATCAATGTATCTTATCATGTCTGTAT
ACCGTCGACCTCTAGCTAGAGCTTGGCGTAATCATGGTCATAGCTGTTTCCTGTGTGAAATTGTTATCCG
CTCACAATTCCACACAACATACGAGCCGGAAGCATAAAGTGTAAAGCCTGGGGTGCCTAATGAGTGAGCT
AACTCACATTAATTGCGTTGCGCTCACTGCCCGCTTTCCAGTCGGGAAACCTGTCGTGCCAGCTGCATTA
ATGAATCGGCCAACGCGCGGGGAGAGGCGGTTTGCGTATTGGGCGCTCTTCCGCTTCCTCGCTCACTGAC
TCGCTGCGCTCGGTCGTTCGGCTGCGGCGAGCGGTATCAGCTCACTCAAAGGCGGTAATACGGTTATCCA
CAGAATCAGGGGATAACGCAGGAAAGAACATGTGAGCAAAAGGCCAGCAAAAGGCCAGGAACCGTAAAAA
GGCCGCGTTGCTGGCGTTTTTCCATAGGCTCCGCCCCCCTGACGAGCATCACAAAAATCGACGCTCAAGT
CAGAGGTGGCGAAACCCGACAGGACTATAAAGATACCAGGCGTTTCCCCCTGGAAGCTCCCTCGTGCGCT
CTCCTGTTCCGACCCTGCCGCTTACCGGATACCTGTCCGCCTTTCTCCCTTCGGGAAGCGTGGCGCTTTC
TCATAGCTCACGCTGTAGGTATCTCAGTTCGGTGTAGGTCGTTCGCTCCAAGCTGGGCTGTGTGCACGAA
CCCCCCGTTCAGCCCGACCGCTGCGCCTTATCCGGTAACTATCGTCTTGAGTCCAACCCGGTAAGACACG
ACTTATCGCCACTGGCAGCAGCCACTGGTAACAGGATTAGCAGAGCGAGGTATGTAGGCGGTGCTACAGA
GTTCTTGAAGTGGTGGCCTAACTACGGCTACACTAGAAGAACAGTATTTGGTATCTGCGCTCTGCTGAAG
CCAGTTACCTTCGGAAAAAGAGTTGGTAGCTCTTGATCCGGCAAACAAACCACCGCTGGTAGCGGTGGTT
TTTTTGTTTGCAAGCAGCAGATTACGCGCAGAAAAAAAGGATCTCAAGAAGATCCTTTGATCTTTTCTAC
GGGGTCTGACGCTCAGTGGAACGAAAACTCACGTTAAGGGATTTTGGTCATGAGATTATCAAAAAGGATC
TTCACCTAGATCCTTTTAAATTAAAAATGAAGTTTTAAATCAATCTAAAGTATATATGAGTAAACTTGGT
CTGACAGTTACCAATGCTTAATCAGTGAGGCACCTATCTCAGCGATCTGTCTATTTCGTTCATCCATAGT
TGCCTGACTCCCCGTCGTGTAGATAACTACGATACGGGAGGGCTTACCATCTGGCCCCAGTGCTGCAATG
ATACCGCGAGACCCACGCTCACCGGCTCCAGATTTATCAGCAATAAACCAGCCAGCCGGAAGGGCCGAGC
GCAGAAGTGGTCCTGCAACTTTATCCGCCTCCATCCAGTCTATTAATTGTTGCCGGGAAGCTAGAGTAAG
TAGTTCGCCAGTTAATAGTTTGCGCAACGTTGTTGCCATTGCTACAGGCATCGTGGTGTCACGCTCGTCG
TTTGGTATGGCTTCATTCAGCTCCGGTTCCCAACGATCAAGGCGAGTTACATGATCCCCCATGTTGTGCA
AAAAAGCGGTTAGCTCCTTCGGTCCTCCGATCGTTGTCAGAAGTAAGTTGGCCGCAGTGTTATCACTCAT
GGTTATGGCAGCACTGCATAATTCTCTTACTGTCATGCCATCCGTAAGATGCTTTTCTGTGACTGGTGAG
TACTCAACCAAGTCATTCTGAGAATAGTGTATGCGGCGACCGAGTTGCTCTTGCCCGGCGTCAATACGGG
ATAATACCGCGCCACATAGCAGAACTTTAAAAGTGCTCATCATTGGAAAACGTTCTTCGGGGCGAAAACT
CTCAAGGATCTTACCGCTGTTGAGATCCAGTTCGATGTAACCCACTCGTGCACCCAACTGATCTTCAGCA
TCTTTTACTTTCACCAGCGTTTCTGGGTGAGCAAAAACAGGAAGGCAAAATGCCGCAAAAAAGGGAATAA
GGGCGACACGGAAATGTTGAATACTCATACTCTTCCTTTTTCAATATTATTGAAGCATTTATCAGGGTTA
TTGTCTCATGAGCGGATACATATTTGAATGTATTTAGAAAAATAAACAAATAGGGGTTCCGCGCACATTT
CCCCGAAAAGTGCCA
Features (pLannotate 1.2.2; 25 found; start..end, strand, type, name):
     37..89      -  misc_feature   bom (fragment): basis of mobility region from pBR322
    244..623     +  enhancer       CMV enhancer: human cytomegalovirus immediate early enhancer
    624..827     +  promoter       CMV promoter: human cytomegalovirus (CMV) immediate early promoter
    823..856     +  LTR            5' LTR (truncated) (fragment): truncated 5' long terminal repeat (LTR) from HIV-1
    872..890     +  promoter       T7 promoter: promoter for bacteriophage T7 RNA polymerase
    926..1000    +  CDS            COX8 presequence: mitochondrial presequence of human cytochrome c oxidase subunit VIII (Rizutto et al., 1989)
   1020..1093    +  CDS            COX8 presequence (fragment): mitochondrial presequence of human cytochrome c oxidase subunit VIII (Rizutto et al., 1989)
   1175..1249    +  CDS            COX8 presequence: mitochondrial presequence of human cytochrome c oxidase subunit VIII (Rizutto et al., 1989)
   1269..1342    +  CDS            COX8 presequence (fragment): mitochondrial presequence of human cytochrome c oxidase subunit VIII (Rizutto et al., 1989)
   1382..2926    +  CDS            G6PD: G6PD_HUMAN - Experimental evidence at protein level: Swiss-Prot protein existence level 1. Catalyzes the rate-limiting step of the oxidative pentose- phosphate pathway, which represents a route for the dissimilation of carbohydrates besides glycolysis. The main function of this enzyme is to provide reducing power (NADPH) and pentose phosphates for fatty acid and nucleic acid synthesis. From Homo sapiens (Human).
   2942..3661    +  CDS            mTurquoise2: enhanced monomeric variant of CFP (Goedhart et al., 2012) mammalian codon-optimized
   3705..3929    +  polyA_signal   bGH poly(A) signal: bovine growth hormone polyadenylation signal
   3933..3954    +  promoter       SV40 promoter (fragment): SV40 enhancer and early promoter
   3975..4403    +  rep_origin     f1 ori (sequence partly withheld): f1 bacteriophage origin of replication; arrow indicates direction of (+) strand synthesis
   4417..4746    +  promoter       SV40 promoter: SV40 enhancer and early promoter
   4813..5604    +  CDS            neo: KKA2_KLEPN - Also known as kan, nptII. Experimental evidence at protein level: Swiss-Prot protein existence level 1. Resistance to kanamycin, neomycin, paromomycin, ribostamycin, butirosin and gentamicin B. From Klebsiella pneumoniae.
   5628..5786    +  CDS            ble (fragment): BLE_KLEPN - Experimental evidence at protein level: Swiss-Prot protein existence level 1. Binding protein with a strong affinity to the bleomycin family of antibiotics. Binds to CL990; an antimitotic-antibiotic compound. From Klebsiella pneumoniae.
   5781..5902    +  polyA_signal   SV40 poly(A) signal: SV40 polyadenylation signal
   5975..5991    -  protein_bind   lac operator: The lac repressor binds to the lac operator to inhibit transcription in E. coli. This inhibition can be relieved by adding lactose or isopropyl-β-D-thiogalactopyranoside (IPTG). lac repressor encoded by lacI
   5999..6029    -  promoter       lac promoter: promoter for the E. coli lac operon
   6044..6065    -  protein_bind   CAP binding site: CAP binding activates transcription in the presence of cAMP. E. coli catabolite activator protein
   6078..6170    -  CDS            lacI (fragment): lac repressor; lacI; The lac repressor binds to the lac operator to inhibit transcription in E. coli. This inhibition can be relieved by adding lactose or isopropyl-β-D-thiogalactopyranoside (IPTG).
   6353..6941    -  rep_origin     ori: high-copy-number ColE1/pMB1/pBR322/pUC origin of replication
   7112..7972    -  CDS            AmpR: β-lactamase; bla; confers resistance to ampicillin, carbenicillin, and related antibiotics
   7973..8077    -  promoter       AmpR promoter: bla
