[The description below was written by a language model from this plasmid's Addgene catalogue record and pLannotate feature annotations shown in this document.]
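Description:
Mito-mTurq2-Apollo-NADP+ is a mammalian expression plasmid built on the pcDNA3.1(+) backbone that produces a mitochondrially targeted version of the Apollo-NADP+ sensor. It is propagated in E. coli as a high-copy plasmid through its ColE1/pUC-type origin, with selection by ampicillin resistance (β-lactamase). An f1 origin is also present. For mammalian cells, an SV40 promoter drives a neomycin resistance gene followed by the SV40 polyadenylation signal, so transfected cells can be selected with G418.

The expression cassette encodes a single fusion protein. At the N-terminus are four tandem copies of the human COX8 (cytochrome c oxidase subunit VIII) presequence, which direct import into mitochondria; the annotation finds two of these as full matches and two as fragments. These are followed by human glucose-6-phosphate dehydrogenase (G6PD) carrying the substitutions S40A, R72Q, H201N and K205T, and then a C-terminal mTurquoise2, a monomeric cyan fluorescent protein. The cassette ends with the bovine growth hormone polyadenylation signal. The catalogue entry lists T7 as the promoter, and a T7 promoter does sit just upstream of the coding sequence. The feature table, however, also shows the CMV enhancer and immediate-early promoter ahead of it, and this is the standard driver of expression in mammalian cells from this backbone.

According to the record and its associated publication title, the plasmid is used to image NADPH generation within organelles, specifically mitochondria, of pancreatic beta cells. The record does not state the sensing mechanism or the functional effect of the four G6PD mutations.
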