Addgene plasmid #193303: Mito-mTurq2-Apollo-NADP+
Purpose: Expresses mTurq2-Apollo-NADP+ sensor localized to the mitochondria
Depositing lab: Jonathan Rocheleau. Publication: Targeting Apollo-NADP(+) to Image NADPH Generation in Pancreatic Beta-Cell Organelles. Chang HH, Bennett AM, Cameron WD, Floro E, Au A, McFaul CM, Yip CM, Rocheleau JV. ACS Sens. 2022 Oct 21. doi: 10.1021/acssensors.2c01174. PubMed 36269889.
Backbone
  Vector backbone: pcDNA3.1(+)
  Vector type: Mammalian Expression
  Selectable markers: Neomycin (select with G418)
Growth in bacteria
  Bacterial resistance: Ampicillin, 100 μg/mL
  Growth temperature: 37°C
  Growth strain: DH5alpha
  Copy number: High Copy
Gene/Insert
  Gene/Insert name: G6PD (alt name: glucose-6-phosphate dehydrogenase)
  Species: H. sapiens (human)
  Insert size (bp): 2736
  Mutation: S40A, R72Q, H201N, K205T
  Entrez Gene: G6PD (a.k.a. CNSHA1, G6PD1)
  Promoter: T7
  Tag / fusion protein: mitochondrial targeting sequence (N terminal on insert); mTurqoise2 (C terminal on insert)
  Cloning method: Restriction Enzyme; 5′ cloning site AgeI (mTurq2) (unknown if destroyed); 3′ cloning site XhoI/XbaI (mTurq2) (unknown if destroyed)
Resource information
  A portion of this plasmid was derived from a plasmid made by: G6PD cloned from vector purchased from DNASU. Clone ID: FLH023345.01L
Terms and licenses: Academic/Nonprofit Terms; Industry Terms: Not Available to Industry
Depositor comments: Contains a C-terminal mTurqoise2 tag. Contains an N-terminal tag of 4 copies of Cox8 mitochondrial targeting sequence. Please visit https://doi.org/10.1101/2022.04.27.489691 for bioRxiv preprint.
How to cite: Mito-mTurq2-Apollo-NADP+ was a gift from Jonathan Rocheleau (Addgene plasmid # 193303 ; http://n2t.net/addgene:193303 ; RRID:Addgene_193303)
